>Addgene plasmid #209108 | pPB-scrCtnnd2.1-mCherry-CAAX | addgene full sequence | sequence record 416790 | Addgene NGS Result
CGCCCAACGACCCCCGCCCATTGACGTCAATAATGACGTATGTTCCCATAGTAACGCCAATAGGGACTTT
CCATTGACGTCAATGGGTGGAGTATTTACGGTAAACTGCCCACTTGGCAGTACATCAAGTGTATCATATG
CCAAGTACGCCCCCTATTGACGTCAATGACGGTAAATGGCCCGCCTGGCATTATGCCCAGTACATGACCT
TATGGGACTTTCCTACTTGGCAGTACATCTACGTATTAGTCATCGCTATTACCATGGTCGAGGTGAGCCC
CACGTTCTGCTTCACTCTCCCCATCTCCCCCCCCTCCCCACCCCCAATTTTGTATTTATTTATTTTTTAA
TTATTTTGTGCAGCGATGGGGGCGGGGGGGGGGGGGGGCGCGCGCCAGGCGGGGCGGGGCGGGGCGAGGG
GCGGGGCGGGGCGAGGCGGAGAGGTGCGGCGGCAGCCAATCAGAGCGGCGCGCTCCGAAAGTTTCCTTTT
ATGGCGAGGCGGCGGCGGCGGCGGCCCTATAAAAAGCGAAGCGCGCGGCGGGCGGGAGTCGCTGCGCGCT
GCCTTCGCCCCGTGCCCCGCTCCGCCGCCGCCTCGCGCCGCCCGCCCCGGCTCTGACTGACCGCGTTACT
CCCACAGGTGAGCGGGCGGGACGGCCCTTCTCCTCCGGGCTGTAATTAGCGCTTGGTTTAATGACGGCTT
GTTTCTTTTCTGTGGCTGCGTGAAAGCCTTGAGGGGCTCCGGGAGGGCCCTTTGTGCGGGGGGAGCGGCT
CGGGGGGTGCGTGCGTGTGTGTGTGCGTGGGGAGCGCCGCGTGCGGCTCCGCGCTGCCCGGCGGCTGTGA
GCGCTGCGGGCGCGGCGCGGGGCTTTGTGCGCTCCGCAGTGTGCGCGAGGGGAGCGCGGCCGGGGGCGGT
GCCCCGCGGTGCGGGGGGGGCTGCGAGGGGAACAAAGGCTGCGTGCGGGGTGTGTGCGTGGGGGGGTGAG
CAGGGGGTGTGGGCGCGTCGGTCGGGCTGCAACCCCCCCTGCACCCCCCTCCCCGAGTTGCTGAGCACGG
CCCGGCTTCGGGTGCGGGGCTCCGTACGGGGCGTGGCGCGGGGCTCGCCGTGCCGGGCGGGGGGTGGCGG
CAGGTGGGGGTGCCGGGCGGGGCGGGGCCGCCTCGGGCCGGGGAGGGCTCGGGGGAGGGGCGCGGCGGCC
CCCGGAGCGCCGGCGGCTGTCGAGGCGCGGCGAGCCGCAGCCATTGCCTTTTATGGTAATCGTGCGAGAG
GGCGCAGGGACTTCCTTTGTCCCAAATCTGTGCGGAGCCGAAATCTGGGAGGCGCCGCCGCACCCCCTCT
AGCGGGCGCGGGGCGAAGCGGTGCGGCGCCGGCAGGAAGGAAATGGGCGGGGAGGGCCTTCGTGCGTCGC
CGCGCCGCCGTCCCCTTCTCCCTCTCCAGCCTCGGGGCTGTCCGCGGGGGGACGGCTGCCTTCGGGGGGG
ACGGGGCAGGGCGGGGTTCGGCTTCTGGCGTGTGACCGGCGGCTCTAGAGCCTCTGCTAACCATGTTCAT
GCCTTCTTCTTTTTCCTACAGCTCCTGGGCAACGTGCTGGTTATTGTGCTGTCTCATCATTTTGGCAAAG
AATTCTGCAGTCGACGGTACCGCGGGCCCGCTACCGGACTCAGATCTCGAGCTCAAGCTTATGGTGAGCA
AGGGCGAGGAGGATAACATGGCCATCATCAAGGAGTTCATGCGCTTCAAGGTGCACATGGAGGGCTCCGT
GAACGGCCACGAGTTCGAGATCGAGGGCGAGGGCGAGGGCCGCCCCTACGAGGGCACCCAGACCGCCAAG
CTGAAGGTGACCAAGGGTGGCCCCCTGCCCTTCGCCTGGGACATCCTGTCCCCTCAGTTCATGTACGGCT
CCAAGGCCTACGTGAAGCACCCCGCCGACATCCCCGACTACTTGAAGCTGTCCTTCCCCGAGGGCTTCAA
GTGGGAGCGCGTGATGAACTTCGAGGACGGCGGCGTGGTGACCGTGACCCAGGACTCCTCCCTGCAGGAC
GGCGAGTTCATCTACAAGGTGAAGCTGCGCGGCACCAACTTCCCCTCCGACGGCCCCGTAATGCAGAAGA
AGACCATGGGCTGGGAGGCCTCCTCCGAGCGGATGTACCCCGAGGACGGCGCCCTGAAGGGCGAGATCAA
GCAGAGGCTGAAGCTGAAGGACGGCGGCCACTACGACGCTGAGGTCAAGACCACCTACAAGGCCAAGAAG
CCCGTGCAGCTGCCCGGCGCCTACAACGTCAACATCAAGTTGGACATCACCTCCCACAACGAGGACTACA
CCATCGTGGAACAGTACGAACGCGCCGAGGGCCGCCACTCCACCGGCGGCATGGACGAGCTGTACAAGTG
CTGCATCATCCTGTAAGCGGCCGCACTCCTCAGGTGCAGGCTGCCTATCAGAAGGTGGTGGCTGGTGTGG
CCAATGCCCTGGCTCACAAATACCACTGAGATCTTTTTCCCTCTGCCAAAAATTATGGGGACATCATGAA
GCCCCTTGAGCATCTGACTTCTGGCTAATAAAGGAAATTTATTTTCATTGCAATAGTGTGTTGGAATTTT
TTGTGTCTCTCACTCGGAAGGACATATGGGAGGGCAAATCATTTAAAACATCAGAATGAGTATTTGGTTT
AGAGTTTGGCAACATATGCCCATATGCTGGCTGCCATGAACAAAGGTTGGCTATAAAGAGGTCATCAGTA
TATGAAACAGCCCCCTGCTGTCCATTCCTTATTCCATAGAAAAGCCTTGACTTGAGGTTAGATTTTTTTT
ATATTTTGTTTTGTGTTATTTTTTTCTTTAACATCCCTAAAATTTTCCTTACATGTTTTACTAGCCAGAT
TTTTCCTCCTCTCCTGACTACTCCCAGTCATAGCTGTCCCTCTTCTCTTATGGAGATCCCTCGACCTGCA
GAGCTCCAGCCTACACAATCGCTCAAGACGTGTAATGCTTTTATTATATATTAGTCACGATATCTATAAC
AAGAAAATATATATATAATAAGTTATCACGTAAGTAGAACATGAAATAACAATATAATTATCGTATGAGT
TAAATCTTAAAAGTCACGTAAAAGATAATCATGCGTCATTTTGACTCACGCGGTCGTTATAGTTCAAAAT
CAGTGACACTTACCGCATTGACAAGCACGCCTCACGGGAGCTCCAAGCGGCGACTGAGATGTCCTAAATG
CACAGCGACGGATTCGCGCTATTTAGAAAGAGAGAGCAATATTTCAAGAATGCATGCGTCAATTTTACGC
AGACTATCTTTCTAGGGTTAAAAGCTTGGCGTAATCATGGTCATAGCTGTTTCCTGTGTGAAATTGTTAT
CCGCTCACAATTCCACACAACATACGAGCCGGAAGCATAAAGTGTAAAGCCTGGGGTGCCTAATGAGTGA
GCTAACTCACATTAATTGCGTTGCGCTCACTGCCCGCTTTCCAGTCGGGAAACCTGTCGTGCCAGCGGAT
CCGCATCTCAATAAGTCAGCAACCATAGTCCCGCCCCTAACTCCGCCCATCCCGCCCCTAACTCCGCCCA
GTTCCGCCCATTCTCCGCCCCATGGCTGACTAATTTTTTTTATTTATGCAGAGGCCGAGGCCGCCTCGGC
CTCTGAGCTATTCCAGAAGTAGTGAGGAGGCTTTTTTGGAGGCCTAGGCTTTTGCAAAAAGCTAACTTGT
TTATTGCAGCTTATAATGGTTACAAATAAAGCAATAGCATCACAAATTTCACAAATAAAGCATTTTTTTC
ACTGCATTCTAGTTGTGGTTTGTCCAAACTCATCAATGTATCTTATCATGTCTGGATCCGCTGCATTAAT
GAATCGGCCAACGCGCGGGGAGAGGCGGTTTGCGTATTGGGCGCTCTTCCGCTTCCTCGCTCACTGACTC
GCTGCGCTCGGTCGTTCGGCTGCGGCGAGCGGTATCAGCTCACTCAAAGGCGGTAATACGGTTATCCACA
GAATCAGGGGATAACGCAGGAAAGAACATGTGAGCAAAAGGCCAGCAAAAGGCCAGGAACCGTAAAAAGG
CCGCGTTGCTGGCGTTTTTCCATAGGCTCCGCCCCCCTGACGAGCATCACAAAAATCGACGCTCAAGTCA
GAGGTGGCGAAACCCGACAGGACTATAAAGATACCAGGCGTTTCCCCCTGGAAGCTCCCTCGTGCGCTCT
CCTGTTCCGACCCTGCCGCTTACCGGATACCTGTCCGCCTTTCTCCCTTCGGGAAGCGTGGCGCTTTCTC
ATAGCTCACGCTGTAGGTATCTCAGTTCGGTGTAGGTCGTTCGCTCCAAGCTGGGCTGTGTGCACGAACC
CCCCGTTCAGCCCGACCGCTGCGCCTTATCCGGTAACTATCGTCTTGAGTCCAACCCGGTAAGACACGAC
TTATCGCCACTGGCAGCAGCCACTGGTAACAGGATTAGCAGAGCGAGGTATGTAGGCGGTGCTACAGAGT
TCTTGAAGTGGTGGCCTAACTACGGCTACACTAGAAGAACAGTATTTGGTATCTGCGCTCTGCTGAAGCC
AGTTACCTTCGGAAAAAGAGTTGGTAGCTCTTGATCCGGCAAACAAACCACCGCTGGTAGCGGTGGTTTT
TTTGTTTGCAAGCAGCAGATTACGCGCAGAAAAAAAGGATCTCAAGAAGATCCTTTGATCTTTTCTACGG
GGTCTGACGCTCAGTGGAACGAAAACTCACGTTAAGGGATTTTGGTCATGAGATTATCAAAAAGGATCTT
CACCTAGATCCTTTTAAATTAAAAATGAAGTTTTAAATCAATCTAAAGTATATATGAGTAAACTTGGTCT
GACAGTTACCAATGCTTAATCAGTGAGGCACCTATCTCAGCGATCTGTCTATTTCGTTCATCCATAGTTG
CCTGACTCCCCGTCGTGTAGATAACTACGATACGGGAGGGCTTACCATCTGGCCCCAGTGCTGCAATGAT
ACCGCGAGACCCACGCTCACCGGCTCCAGATTTATCAGCAATAAACCAGCCAGCCGGAAGGGCCGAGCGC
AGAAGTGGTCCTGCAACTTTATCCGCCTCCATCCAGTCTATTAATTGTTGCCGGGAAGCTAGAGTAAGTA
GTTCGCCAGTTAATAGTTTGCGCAACGTTGTTGCCATTGCTACAGGCATCGTGGTGTCACGCTCGTCGTT
TGGTATGGCTTCATTCAGCTCCGGTTCCCAACGATCAAGGCGAGTTACATGATCCCCCATGTTGTGCAAA
AAAGCGGTTAGCTCCTTCGGTCCTCCGATCGTTGTCAGAAGTAAGTTGGCCGCAGTGTTATCACTCATGG
TTATGGCAGCACTGCATAATTCTCTTACTGTCATGCCATCCGTAAGATGCTTTTCTGTGACTGGTGAGTA
CTCAACCAAGTCATTCTGAGAATAGTGTATGCGGCGACCGAGTTGCTCTTGCCCGGCGTCAATACGGGAT
AATACCGCGCCACATAGCAGAACTTTAAAAGTGCTCATCATTGGAAAACGTTCTTCGGGGCGAAAACTCT
CAAGGATCTTACCGCTGTTGAGATCCAGTTCGATGTAACCCACTCGTGCACCCAACTGATCTTCAGCATC
TTTTACTTTCACCAGCGTTTCTGGGTGAGCAAAAACAGGAAGGCAAAATGCCGCAAAAAAGGGAATAAGG
GCGACACGGAAATGTTGAATACTCATACTCTTCCTTTTTCAATATTATTGAAGCATTTATCAGGGTTATT
GTCTCATGAGCGGATACATATTTGAATGTATTTAGAAAAATAAACAAATAGGGGTTCCGCGCACATTTCC
CCGAAAAGTGCCACCTGGGTCGACTTAACCCTAGAAAGATAATCATATTGTGACGTACGTTAAAGATAAT
CATGCGTAAAATTGACGCATGTGTTTTATCGATCTGTATATCGAGGTTTATTTATTAATTTGAATAGATA
TTAAGTTTTATTATATTTACACTTACATACTAATAATAAATTCAACAAACAATTTATTTATGTTTATTTA
TTTATTAAAAAAAAACAAAAACTCAAAATTTCTTCTATAAAGTAACAAAACTTTTAAACATTCTCTCTTT
TACAAAAATAAACTTATTTTGTACTTTAAAAACAGTCATGTTGTATTATAAAATAAGTAATTAGCTTAAC
TTATACATAATAGAAACAAATTATACTTATTAATCGCATAACTTCGTATAATGTATGCTATACGAAGTTA
TGCGATTAAGGGATCTGTAGGGCGCAGTAGTCCAACTAGTGCCAAAGTGGATCTCTGCTGTCCCTGTAAT
AAACCCGAAAATTTTGAATTTTTGTAATTTGTTTTTGTAATTCTTTAGTTTGTATGTCTGTTGCTATTAT
GTCTACTATTCTTTCCCCTGCACTGTACCCCCCAATCCCCCCTTTTCTTTTAAAATTGTGGATGAATACT
GCCATTTGTCTCGAGGTCGAGAATTCAAAAAGCCTTGGGAGTTAAGTGATGTCTCGAGACATCACTTAAC
TCCCAAGGCCCGGTGTTTCGTCCTTTCCACAAGATATATAAAGCCAAGAAATCGAAATACTTTCAAGTTA
CGGTAAGCATATGATAGTCCATTTTAAAACATAATTTTAAAACTGCAAACTACCCAAGAAATTATTACTT
TCTACGTCACGTATTTTGTACTAATATCTTTGTGTTTACAGTCAAATTAATTCCAATTATCTCTCTAACA
GCCTTGTATCGTATATGCAAATATGAAGGAATCATGGGAAATAGGCCCTCGGTGAAGGGGGCGGCCGCTC
GAGGCTAGTCTCGTGATCGATACCGTCGAGATCCGTTCACTAATCGAATGGATCTGTCTCTGTCTCTCTC
TCCACCTTCTTCTTCTATTCCTTCGGGGCCTGACTAGTTATTAATAGTAATCAATTACGGGGTCATTAGT
TCATAGCCCATATATGGAGTTCCGCGTTACATAACTTACGGTAAATGGCCCGCCTGGCTGAC
Features (pLannotate 1.2.2; 25 found; start..end, strand, type, name):
    268..544     +  promoter       chicken β-actin promoter: No description available
    545..1561    +  intron         chimeric intron: chimera between introns from chicken β-actin and rabbit β-globin
   1559..1615    +  CDS            HBB (fragment): HBB_LEPEU - Experimental evidence at protein level: Swiss-Prot protein existence level 1. Involved in oxygen transport from the lung to the various peripheral tissues. From Lepus europaeus (European hare).
   1610..1640    +  misc_feature   MCS (fragment): multiple cloning site
   1639..1670    +  misc_feature   MCS (fragment): multiple cloning site
   1671..2378    +  CDS            mCherry: mCherry is a basic (constitutively fluorescent) red fluorescent protein published in 2004, derived from Discosoma sp.. It is reported to be a very rapidly-maturing monomer with low acid sensitivity.
   2405..2476    +  CDS            HBB (fragment): HBB_PONPY - Experimental evidence at transcript level: Swiss-Prot protein existence level 2. Involved in oxygen transport from the lung to the various peripheral tissues. From Pongo pygmaeus (Bornean orangutan).
   2547..2602    +  polyA_signal   β-globin poly(A) signal: rabbit β-globin polyadenylation signal (Gil and Proudfoot, 1987)
   3354..3370    -  protein_bind   lac operator: The lac repressor binds to the lac operator to inhibit transcription in E. coli. This inhibition can be relieved by adding lactose or isopropyl-β-D-thiogalactopyranoside (IPTG). lac repressor encoded by lacI
   3378..3408    -  promoter       lac promoter: promoter for the E. coli lac operon
   3423..3444    -  protein_bind   CAP binding site: CAP binding activates transcription in the presence of cAMP. E. coli catabolite activator protein
   3457..3496    -  CDS            lacI (fragment): lac repressor; lacI; The lac repressor binds to the lac operator to inhibit transcription in E. coli. This inhibition can be relieved by adding lactose or isopropyl-β-D-thiogalactopyranoside (IPTG).
   3503..3525    +  promoter       SV40 promoter (fragment): SV40 enhancer and early promoter
   3549..3684    +  rep_origin     SV40 ori: SV40 origin of replication
   3704..3838    +  polyA_signal   SV40 poly(A) signal: SV40 polyadenylation signal
   3840..3894    -  CDS            lacI (fragment): lac repressor; lacI; The lac repressor binds to the lac operator to inhibit transcription in E. coli. This inhibition can be relieved by adding lactose or isopropyl-β-D-thiogalactopyranoside (IPTG).
   4077..4665    -  rep_origin     ori: high-copy-number ColE1/pMB1/pBR322/pUC origin of replication
   4836..5696    -  CDS            AmpR: β-lactamase; bla; confers resistance to ampicillin, carbenicillin, and related antibiotics
   5697..5801    -  promoter       AmpR promoter: bla
   6198..6231    -  protein_bind   loxP: Cre-mediated recombination occurs in the 8-bp core sequence (GCATACAT). Cre recombinase
   6248..6264    +  misc_feature   Ad SA (fragment): adenovirus major late transcript splice acceptor (Friedrich and Soriano, 1991)
   6308..6425    -  misc_feature   cPPT/CTS: central polypurine tract and central termination sequence of HIV-1
   6530..6770    -  promoter       U6 promoter: RNA polymerase III promoter for human U6 snRNA
   6820..6887    -  CDS            Rev (fragment): human immunodeficiency virus 1 (HIV-1) Rev protein; rev; enhances nuclear export of unspliced and incompletely spliced viral mRNAs
   6955..266     +  enhancer       CMV enhancer (across the origin): human cytomegalovirus immediate early enhancer
