[The description below was written by a language model from this plasmid's Addgene catalogue record and pLannotate feature annotations shown in this document.]
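Description:
pPB-scrCtnnd2.1-mCherry-CAAX is a piggyBac transposon-type plasmid (the backbone is recorded as "PiggyBack") that carries a scrambled-sequence control hairpin for an shRNA targeting the N-terminal region of Ctnnd2, the gene encoding delta-catenin, together with a membrane-tethered red fluorescent reporter. It is maintained in E. coli through a high-copy ColE1/pUC-type origin and selected with ampicillin via the AmpR β-lactamase gene. The automated annotation of the 6,992-nt sequence does not call the piggyBac terminal repeats, so the boundaries of the transposable unit cannot be read from the feature table.

Two expression units are present. A human U6 RNA polymerase III promoter, lying on the reverse strand, is the element expected to drive the scrambled hairpin, although the hairpin itself is not annotated. It is flanked by remnants typical of a lentiviral shRNA vector (cPPT/CTS, a Rev fragment and a loxP site), suggesting the U6 cassette was transferred from such a backbone. In the opposite orientation, a CAG-type promoter (CMV enhancer, chicken β-actin promoter and chimeric β-actin/β-globin intron) drives mCherry, terminated by the rabbit β-globin poly(A) signal. According to the name and stated purpose, mCherry carries a CAAX prenylation motif that anchors it to the plasma membrane, outlining the full morphology of expressing cells; this short motif is not separately annotated. Residual lac and SV40 elements appear to be backbone carryover.

With a piggyBac transposase supplied in trans, such vectors integrate stably into the genome. This construct serves as the non-targeting control for Ctnnd2 knockdown, in the context of work on astrocyte morphogenesis.
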