Addgene plasmid #209108: pPB-scrCtnnd2.1-mCherry-CAAX
Purpose: Membrane tethered mCherry scramble of shRNA targeting Ctnnd2 N-terminus
Depositing lab: Cagla Eroglu. Depositing organization: Duke University. Publication: delta-Catenin controls astrocyte morphogenesis via layer-specific astrocyte-neuron cadherin interactions. Tan CX, Bindu DS, Hardin EJ, Sakers K, Baumert R, Ramirez JJ, Savage JT, Eroglu C. J Cell Biol. 2023 Nov 6;222(11):e202303138. doi: 10.1083/jcb.202303138. Epub 2023 Sep 14. PubMed 37707499.
Backbone
  Vector backbone: PiggyBack
Growth in bacteria
  Bacterial resistance: Ampicillin, 100 μg/mL
  Growth temperature: 37°C
  Growth strain: NEB Stable
  Copy number: High Copy
Gene/Insert
  Gene/Insert name: scrCtnnd2.1
  gRNA/shRNA sequence: GCC​TTG​GGA​GTT​AAG​TGA​TGT
Terms and licenses: Academic/Nonprofit Terms; Industry Terms: Not Available to Industry
How to cite: pPB-scrCtnnd2.1-mCherry-CAAX was a gift from Cagla Eroglu (Addgene plasmid # 209108 ; http://n2t.net/addgene:209108 ; RRID:Addgene_209108)
